>Addgene plasmid #157632 | pEMF035 | addgene full sequence | sequence record 325939 | Addgene NGS Result
AAGCTCCCTCGTGCGCTCTCCTGTTCCGACCCTGCCGCTTACCGGATACCTGTCCGCCTTTCTCCCTTCG
GGAAGCGTGGCGCTTTCTCATAGCTCACGCTGTAGGTATCTCAGTTCGGTGTAGGTCGTTCGCTCCAAGC
TGGGCTGTGTGCACGAACCCCCCGTTCAGCCCGACCGCTGCGCCTTATCCGGTAACTATCGTCTTGAGTC
CAACCCGGTAAGACACGACTTATCGCCACTGGCAGCAGCCACTGGTAACAGGATTAGCAGAGCGAGGTAT
GTAGGCGGTGCTACAGAGTTCTTGAAGTGGTGGCCTAACTACGGCTACACTAGAAGGACAGTATTTGGTA
TCTGCGCTCTGCTGAAGCCAGTTACCTTCGGAAAAAGAGTTGGTAGCTCTTGATCCGGCAAACAAACCAC
CGCTGGTAGCGGTGGTTTTTTTGTTTGCAAGCAGCAGATTACGCGCAGAAAAAAAGGATCTCAAGAAGAT
CCTTTGATCTTTTCTACGGGGTCTGACGCTCAGTGGAACGAAAACTCACGTTAAGGGATTTTGGTCATGA
CTAGTGCTTGGATTCTCACCAATAAAAAACGCCCGGCGGCAACCGAGCGTTCTGAACAAATCCAGATGGA
GTTCTGAGGTCATTACTGGATCTATCAACAGGAGTCCAAGCGAGCTCGATATCAAATTACGCCCCGCCCT
GCCACTCATCGCAGTACTGTTGTAATTCATTAAGCATTCTGCCGACATGGAAGCCATCACAAACGGCATG
ATGAACCTGAATCGCCAGCGGCATCAGCACCTTGTCGCCTTGCGTATAATATTTGCCCATGGTGAAAACG
GGGGCGAAGAAGTTGTCCATATTGGCCACGTTTAAATCAAAACTGGTGAAACTCACCCAGGGATTGGCTG
AGACGAAAAACATATTCTCAATAAACCCTTTAGGGAAATAGGCCAGGTTTTCACCATAACACGCCACATC
TTGCGAATATATGTGTAGAAACTGCCGGAAATCGTCGTGGTATTCACTCCAGAGCGATGAAAACGTTTCA
GTTTGCTCATGGAAAACGGTGTAACAAGGGTGAACACTATCCCATATCACCAGCTCACCGTCTTTCATTG
CCATACGAAATTCCGGATGAGCATTCATCAGGCGGGCAAGAATGTGAATAAAGGCCGGATAAAACTTGTG
CTTATTTTTCTTTACGGTCTTTAAAAAGGCCGTAATATCCAGCTGAACGGTCTGGTTATAGGTACATTGA
GCAACTGACTGAAATGCCTCAAAATGTTCTTTACGATGCCATTGGGATATATCAACGGTGGTATATCCAG
TGATTTTTTTCTCCATTTTAGCTTCCTTAGCTCCTGAAAATCTCGATAACTCAAAAAATACGACCGGTAG
TGATCTTATTTCATTATGGTGAAAGTTGGAACCTCTTACGGGCCGGCCAACGTCTCATTTTCGCCAGATA
TCGACGTCTAAGAAACCATTATTATCATGACATTAACCTATAAAAATAGGCGTATCACGAGGCCCTTTCG
TCTTCACCTCGAGTCCCTATCAGTGATAGAGATTGACATCCCTATCAGTGATAGAGATACTGAGCACATC
AGCAGGACGCACTGACCGATAGGACCCATACAAAGGAAGTTTTGATGAGCACCGTGGCGAACATTGCGCC
GGTGTTTACCGGCGATTGCAAAACCATTCCGACCCCGGAAGAATGCGCGACCTTTCTGTATAAAGTGGTG
AACAGCGGCGGCTGGGAAAAATGCTGGGTGGAAGAAGTGATTCCGTGGGATCTGGGCGTGCCGACCCCGC
TGGTGCTGCATCTGGTGAAAAACAACGCGCTGCCGGCGGCCGCGGGTGGCGGTGGCTCTGGAGGTGGTGG
GTCCATGAACGAAAAAGAAGAACTGAAATCTAAAAAAGCGGAACTGCGCAACCGCATCGAACAGCTGAAA
CAGAAACGCGAACAGCTGAAACAGAAAATCGCGAACCTGCGCAAAGAAATCGAAGCGTATAAATAATAAT
CTAGACCAGGCATCAAATAAAACGAAAGGCTCAGTCGAAAGACTGGGCCTTTCGTTTTATCTGTTGTTTG
TCGGTGAACGCTCTCTACTAGAGTCACACTGGCTCACCTTCGGGTGGGCCTTTCTGCGTTTATAGTAAAT
CACTGCATAATTCGTGTCGCTCAAGGCGCACTCCCGTTCTGGATAATGTTTTTTGCGCCGACATCATAAC
GGTTCTGGCAAATATTCTGAAATGAGCTGTCATCATTTGTACAGTTCATCCATACCATGCGTGATGCCCG
CTGCGGTTACGAACTCCAGCAGAACCATATGATCGCGTTTCTCGTTCGGATCTTTAGACAGAACGCTTTG
CGTGCTCAGATAGTGATTGTCTGGCAGCAGAACAGGACCATCACCGATTGGAGTGTTTTGCTGGTAGTGA
TCAGCCAGCTGCACGCTGCCATCCTCCACGTTGTGGCGAATTTTAAAATTCGCTTTAATGCCATTTTTTT
GTTTATCGGCGGTGATGTAAACATTGTGGCTGTTAAAATTGTATTCCAGCTTATGGCCCAGGATATTGCC
GTCTTCTTTAAAGTCAATGCCTTTCAGCTCAATGCGGTTTACCAGGGTATCGCCTTCAAATTTCACTTCC
GCACGCGTTTTGTACGTGCCGTCATCCTTAAAGGAAATCGTGCGTTCCTGCACATAGCCTTCCGGCATGG
CGGACTTGAAGAAGTCATGCTGCTTCATATGGTCCGGATAACGAGCAAAGCACTGAACACCATAAGTCAG
CGTCGTTACCAGAGTCGGCCAAGGTACCGGCAGTTTACCAGTAGTACAGATGAACTTCAGCGTCAGTTTA
CCATTAGTTGCGTCACCTTCACCCTCGCCACGCACGGAAAACTTATGACCGTTGACATCACCATCCAGTT
CCACCAGAATAGGGACGACACCAGTGAACAGCTCTTCGCCTTTACGCATCTAGTATTTCTCCTCTTTTTC
TTAAGCATTATCTCTGATGAGGCGGGTAATTCAAAGGGAGTAAGAATGATTGGCTATATAGGGGAAGAGA
CTCTACCGGTTCCCTATCAGTGATAGAGATTGACATCCCTATCAGTGATAGAGATACTGAGCACATCAGC
AGGACGCACTGACCAACTAACGAAAACGTCACACGGAGCAGGTTATTAAATGTCTATCGCGGCCACCCTG
GAAAACGACTTAGCACGCCTTGAGAATGAAAATGCTCGTCTGGAGAAAGATATCGCGAATCTCGAGCGTG
ACCTGGCAAAATTAGAGCGTGAGGAAGCTTATTTCGGTGGCGGTGGCTCTGGAGGTGGTGGGTCCGCGGC
CGCAAACGGCAAAGGCCTGGTGCCGGGCTGCGGCGGCGGCTATGATGTGGTGGCGATGGCGAACCCGGAA
CGCTTTATGGTGGGCCTGGATATTAGCGAAAACGCGCTGAAAAAAGCGCGCGAAACCTTTAGCACCATGC
CGAACAGCAGCTGCTTTAGCTTTGTGAAAGAAGATGTGTTTACCTGGCGCCCGGAACAGCCGTTTGATTT
TATTTTTGATTATGTGTTTTTTTGCGCGATTGATCCGAAAATGCGCCCGGCGTGGGGCAAAGCGATGTAT
GAACTGCTGAAACCGGATGGCGAACTGATTACCCTGATGTATCCGATTACCAACCATGAAGGCGGCCCGC
CGTTTAGCGTGAGCGAAAGCGAATATGAAAAAGTGCTGGTGCCGCTGGGCTTTAAACAGCTGAGCCTGGA
AGATTATAGCGATCTGGCGGTGGAACCGCGCAAAGGCAAAGAAAAACTGGCGCGCTGGAAAAAAATGAAC
AACTAATAATAATCTAACTAAAAAGGCCTCCCAAATCGGGGGGCCTTTTTTATTGATAACAAAAGGTACC
CGTGGATCCTCTAGAGTCGACCTGCAGGCATGCAAGCTTTTTACGGCTAGCTCAGTCCTAGGTATAGTGC
TAGCCCAGCCAGAGAAACACTCTTTAACAGGGGGTAGTATGATGTCTCGTTTAGATAAAAGTAAAGTGAT
TAACAGCGCATTAGAGCTGCTTAATGAGGTCGGAATCGAAGGTTTAACAACCCGTAAACTCGCCCAGAAG
CTAGGTGTAGAGCAGCCTACATTGTATTGGCATGTAAAAAATAAGCGGGCTTTGCTCGACGCCTTAGCCA
TTGAGATGTTAGATAGGCACCATACTCACTTTTGCCCTTTAGAAGGGGAAAGCTGGCAAGATTTTTTACG
TAATAACGCTAAAAGTTTTAGATGTGCTTTACTAAGTCATCGCGATGGAGCAAAAGTACATTTAGGTACA
CGGCCTACAGAAAAACAGTATGAAACTCTCGAAAATCAATTAGCCTTTTTATGCCAACAAGGTTTTTCAC
TAGAGAATGCATTATATGCACTCAGCGCAGTGGGGCATTTTACTTTAGGTTGCGTATTGGAAGATCAAGA
GCATCAAGTCGCTAAAGAAGAAAGGGAAACACCTACTACTGATAGTATGCCGCCATTATTACGACAAGCT
ATCGAATTATTTGATCACCAAGGTGCAGAGCCAGCCTTCTTATTCGGCCTTGAATTGATCATATGCGGAT
TAGAAAAACAACTTAAATGTGAAAGTGGGTCTTAAGGCATCAAATAAAACGAAAGGCTCAGTCGAAAGAC
TGGGCCTTTCGTTTTATCTGTTGTTTGTCGGTGAACGCTCTCCTGAGTAGGACAAATCCGCCGCCCTAGA
CCTAGGGCGTTCGGCTGCGGCGAGCGGTATCAGCTCACTCAAAGGCGGTAATACGGTTATCCACAGAATC
AGGGGATAACGCATGCAAGAACATGTGAGCAAAAGGCCAGCAAAAGGCCAGGAACCGTAAAAAGGCCGCG
TTGCTGGCGTTTTTCCATAGGCTCCGCCCCCCTGACGAGCATCACAAAAATCGACGCTCAAGTCAGAGGT
GGCGAAACCCGACAGGACTATAAAGATACCAGGCGTTTCCCCCTGG
Features (pLannotate 1.2.2; 15 found; start..end, strand, type, name):
    572..666     -  terminator     lambda t0 terminator: transcription terminator from phage lambda
    690..1346    -  CDS            cat: CAT_ECOLX - Experimental evidence at protein level: Swiss-Prot protein existence level 1. This enzyme is an effector of chloramphenicol resistance in bacteria. From Escherichia coli. This protein is used as a marker in many commonly used cloning vectors, such as pACYC184.
   1347..1445    -  promoter       cat promoter: promoter of the E. coli cat gene encoding chloramphenicol acetyltransferase
   1554..1627    +  promoter       PLtetO-1 promoter: modified phage lambda PL promoter with tet operator sites (Lutz and Bujard, 1997)
   1706..1855    +  CDS            HOL1 (fragment): HOL1_ARATH - Experimental evidence at protein level: Swiss-Prot protein existence level 1. S-adenosyl-L-methionine-dependent methyltransferase. Involved in glucosinolate metabolism and defense against phytopathogens. Highly reactive to thiocyanate (NCS(-)) derived from myrosinase-mediated hydrolysis of glucosinolates upon tissue damage. From Arabidopsis thaliana (Mouse-ear cress).
   2044..2115    +  terminator     rrnB T1 terminator: transcription terminator T1 from the E. coli rrnB gene
   2131..2158    +  terminator     T7Te terminator: phage T7 early transcription terminator
   2276..2989    -  CDS            superfolder GFP: GFP variant that folds robustly even when fused to poorly folded proteins (Pédelacq et al., 2006)
   3091..3164    +  promoter       PLtetO-1 promoter: modified phage lambda PL promoter with tet operator sites (Lutz and Bujard, 1997)
   3368..3850    +  CDS            HOL2 (fragment): HOL2_ARATH - Experimental evidence at protein level: Swiss-Prot protein existence level 1. S-adenosyl-L-methionine-dependent methyltransferase. Involved in glucosinolate metabolism and defense against phytopathogens (By similarity). From Arabidopsis thaliana (Mouse-ear cress).
   3915..3959    +  misc_feature   MCS (fragment): pUC18/19 multiple cloning site
   3966..3994    +  promoter       J23119 promoter (fragment): bacterial promoter (Registry of Standard Biological Parts BBa J23119)
   4029..4655    +  CDS            TetR: tetracycline repressor TetR; tetR; TetR binds to the tetracycline operator tetO to inhibit transcription. This inhibition can be relieved by adding tetracycline or doxycycline.
   4661..4747    +  terminator     rrnB T1 terminator: Escherichia coli rrnB; transcription terminator T1 from the E. coli rrnB gene
   4912..484     -  rep_origin     ori (across the origin): high-copy-number ColE1/pMB1/pBR322/pUC origin of replication
