[The description below was written by a language model from this plasmid's Addgene catalogue record and pLannotate feature annotations shown in this document.]
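Description:
pEMF035 is a bacterial expression plasmid of about 5 kb that encodes a two-fragment split methyl halide transferase (sMHT) cut after residue 67, the variant recorded as sMHT-67. It replicates from a ColE1-type origin. The catalogue lists it as low copy, whereas the automated annotation labels the origin as a high-copy ColE1/pUC family element, so actual copy number is not resolved by the record. Selection is by chloramphenicol through a cat gene with its native promoter, followed by a lambda t0 terminator.

The payload consists of two separate transcription units, each headed by a PLtetO-1 promoter. The first encodes sMHT residues 1–67 fused to SYNZIP17 and ends at rrnB T1 and T7Te terminators. The second encodes SYNZIP18 fused to sMHT residues 68–230. SYNZIP17 and SYNZIP18 are a designed pair of interacting coiled-coil peptides, so their association is expected to bring the two enzyme fragments together and restore activity. The annotation tool matched both fragments to Arabidopsis HOL-family S-adenosylmethionine-dependent methyltransferases; these are homology hits, and the record does not state the source organism of the MHT. A TetR gene, apparently driven by a J23119-derived constitutive promoter and terminated by rrnB T1, represses both PLtetO-1 promoters until a tetracycline-class inducer is added.

A superfolder GFP coding sequence lies on the opposite strand between the two units. No promoter is annotated for it and the record does not explain its role. The associated work describes a split MHT used as an AND gate that reports by synthesizing a volatile indicator gas. In this construct, however, both fragments share the same inducible promoter.
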