Addgene plasmid #157632: pEMF035
Purpose: sMHT-67
Depositing lab: Jonathan Silberg. Depositing organization: Rice University. Publication: A Split Methyl Halide Transferase AND Gate That Reports by Synthesizing an Indicator Gas. Fulk EM, Huh D, Atkinson JT, Lie M, Masiello CA, Silberg JJ. ACS Synth Biol. 2020 Nov 20;9(11):3104-3113. doi: 10.1021/acssynbio.0c00355. Epub 2020 Oct 26. PubMed 33104325.
Backbone
  Vector backbone: ColE1
  Total vector size (bp): 5015
  Vector type: Bacterial Expression
Growth in bacteria
  Bacterial resistance: Chloramphenicol, 25 μg/mL
  Growth temperature: 37°C
  Growth strain: DH5alpha
  Copy number: Low Copy
Gene/Insert 1
  Gene/Insert name: sMHT(1-67)-SYNZIP17
Gene/Insert 2
  Gene/Insert name: SYNZIP18-sMHT(68-230)
Terms and licenses: Academic/Nonprofit Terms; Industry Terms: Not Available to Industry
How to cite: pEMF035 was a gift from Jonathan Silberg (Addgene plasmid # 157632 ; http://n2t.net/addgene:157632 ; RRID:Addgene_157632)
